Addgene plasmid #209261: pMx/ATP11A(E186Q)-HA
Purpose: Mammalian expression of ATP11A mutant E186Q
Depositing lab: Hye-Won Shin. Depositing organization: Kyoto University, Graduate School of Pharmaceutical Sciences. Publication: Phospholipid flippase activities and substrate specificities of human type IV P-type ATPases localized to the plasma membrane. Takatsu H, Tanaka G, Segawa K, Suzuki J, Nagata S, Nakayama K, Shin HW. J Biol Chem. 2014 Nov 28;289(48):33543-56. doi: 10.1074/jbc.M114.593012. Epub 2014 Oct 14. PubMed 25315773.
Backbone
  Vector backbone: pMx
  Vector type: Retroviral
Growth in bacteria
  Bacterial resistance: Ampicillin, 100 μg/mL
  Growth temperature: 30°C
  Growth strain: NEB Stable
  Copy number: Unknown
Gene/Insert
  Gene/Insert name: ATP11A
  Species: H. sapiens (human)
  Mutation: E186Q
  Entrez Gene: ATP11A (a.k.a. ATPIH, ATPIS)
  Tag / fusion protein: HA (C terminal on insert)
  Cloning method: Gateway Cloning
Terms and licenses: Academic/Nonprofit Terms; Industry Terms: Not Available to Industry
How to cite: pMx/ATP11A(E186Q)-HA was a gift from Hye-Won Shin (Addgene plasmid # 209261 ; http://n2t.net/addgene:209261 ; RRID:Addgene_209261)
