[The description below was written by a language model from this plasmid's Addgene catalogue record and pLannotate feature annotations shown in this document.]
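Description:
pMx/ATP11A(E186Q)-HA is a Moloney murine leukemia virus–based retroviral expression vector built on the pMx backbone for delivering a mutant human ATP11A into mammalian cells. In bacteria it is maintained through a high-copy ColE1/pUC-type origin and selected with ampicillin via the β-lactamase gene and its own promoter. The viral portion is flanked by MMLV long terminal repeats at both ends. Downstream of the 5′ LTR lie the MMLV packaging signal, a truncated gag lacking its start codon, and a pol-derived segment carrying the splice acceptor. Together these elements allow the transcript to be packaged into virions when viral proteins are supplied in trans, and they support expression of the downstream insert from the LTR.

The payload is the human ATP11A coding sequence, introduced by Gateway recombination and therefore bracketed by attB1 and attB2 sites. ATP11A is the catalytic subunit of a P4-ATPase flippase that uses ATP hydrolysis to move phosphatidylserine and phosphatidylethanolamine from the outer to the inner leaflet of the plasma membrane. The insert carries the E186Q substitution and, according to the catalogue entry, a C-terminal HA epitope tag, although the tag is not separately annotated in the feature table. The record does not state the functional consequence of the mutation. Following the insert, an SV40 enhancer/early promoter drives a neomycin phosphotransferase gene, preceded by a Tn5-derived fragment, which should permit G418-type selection of transduced cells. The stated purpose is mammalian expression of the E186Q mutant, in the context of work on the flippase activity and substrate specificity of plasma membrane P4-ATPases.
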