Features (pLannotate 1.2.2; 18 found; start..end, strand, type, name):
     22..143     +  LTR            3' LTR (ΔU3) (fragment): self-inactivating 3' long terminal repeat (LTR) from Moloney murine leukemia virus
    144..613     +  LTR            LTR: long terminal repeat from Moloney murine leukemia virus
    678..877     +  misc_feature   MMLV Ψ: packaging signal of Moloney murine leukemia virus (MMLV)
    929..1017    +  misc_feature   MESV Ψ (fragment): packaging signal of murine embryonic stem cell virus
   1094..1510    +  CDS            gag (truncated): truncated Moloney murine leukemia virus (MMLV) gag gene lacking the start codon
   1520..1894    +  misc_feature   pol region: Moloney murine leukemia virus (MMLV) pol region containing the splice acceptor site
   1938..1962    +  protein_bind   attB1: mutant version of attB; recombination site for the Gateway® BP reaction BP Clonase™
   1998..5399    +  CDS            ATP11A: AT11A_HUMAN - Also known as ATPIH, ATPIS, KIAA1021. Experimental evidence at protein level: Swiss-Prot protein existence level 1. Catalytic component of a P4-ATPase flippase complex which catalyzes the hydrolysis of ATP coupled to the transport of aminophospholipids, phosphatidylserines (PS) and phosphatidylethanolamines (PE), from the outer to the inner leaflet of the plasma membrane (PubMed:25315773, PubMed:25947375, PubMed:26567335, PubMed:29799007, PubMed:30018401). Contributes to the maintenance of membrane lipid asymmetry with a specific role in morphogenesis of muscle cells. In myoblast
   5416..5440    -  protein_bind   attB2: mutant version of attB; recombination site for the Gateway® BP reaction BP Clonase™
   5672..6001    +  promoter       SV40 promoter: SV40 enhancer and early promoter
   6003..6326    +  CDS            tnpA (fragment): TN5P_ECOLX - Also known as tnp. Experimental evidence at protein level: Swiss-Prot protein existence level 1. Mediates transposition of transposon Tn5 by a 'cut and paste' mechanism. First, the monomeric transposase binds the 19 bp inverted DNA repeats flanking the transposon. Then, dimerization of the DNA- bound transposase creates a synaptic DNA complex. After nicking of the first DNA strand, excision of the transposon proceeds through a series of intermediates. The transposase then mediates the insertion of the transposon at a new site by strand transfer. The activity of the wild- type tran
   6358..7149    +  CDS            neo: KKA2_KLEPN - Also known as kan, nptII. Experimental evidence at protein level: Swiss-Prot protein existence level 1. Resistance to kanamycin, neomycin, paromomycin, ribostamycin, butirosin and gentamicin B. From Klebsiella pneumoniae.
   7223..7344    +  LTR            3' LTR (ΔU3) (fragment): self-inactivating 3' long terminal repeat (LTR) from Moloney murine leukemia virus
   7345..7814    +  LTR            LTR: long terminal repeat from Moloney murine leukemia virus
   7880..7932    -  CDS            lacI (fragment): lac repressor; lacI; The lac repressor binds to the lac operator to inhibit transcription in E. coli. This inhibition can be relieved by adding lactose or isopropyl-β-D-thiogalactopyranoside (IPTG).
   8115..8703    -  rep_origin     ori: high-copy-number ColE1/pMB1/pBR322/pUC origin of replication
   8867..9727    -  CDS            AmpR: β-lactamase; bla; confers resistance to ampicillin, carbenicillin, and related antibiotics
   9728..9832    -  promoter       AmpR promoter: bla
>Addgene plasmid #209261 | pMx/ATP11A(E186Q)-HA | addgene full sequence | sequence record 413168 | Addgene NGS Result
CCCGAAAAGTGCCACCTGCATAATGAAAGACCCCACCTGTAGGTTTGGCAAGCTAGCTTAAGTAACGCCA
TTTTGCAAGGCATGGAAAAATACATAACTGAGAATAGAAAAGTTCAGATCAAGGTCAGGAACAGATGGAA
CAGCTGAATATGGGCCAAACAGGATATCTGTGGTAAGCAGTTCCTGCCCCGGCTCAGGGCCAAGAACAGA
TGGAACAGCTGAATATGGGCCAAACAGGATATCTGTGGTAAGCAGTTCCTGCCCCGGCTCAGGGCCAAGA
ACAGATGGTCCCCAGATGCGGTCCAGCCCTCAGCAGTTTCTAGAGAACCATCAGATGTTTCCAGGGTGCC
CCAAGGACCTGAAATGACCCTGTGCCTTATTTGAACTAACCAATCAGTTCGCTTCTCGCTTCTGTTCGCG
CGCTTCTGCTCCCCGAGCTCAATAAAAGAGCCCACAACCCCTCACTCGGGGCGCCAGTCCTCCGATTGAC
TGAGTCGCCCGGGTACCCGTGTATCCAATAAACCCTCTTGCAGTTGCATCCGACTTGTGGTCTCGCTGTT
CCTTGGGAGGGTCTCCTCTGAGTGATTGACTACCCGTCAGCGGGGGTCTTTCATTTGGGGGCTCGTCCGG
GATCGGGAGACCCCTGCCCAGGGACCACCGACCCACCACCGGGAGGTAAGCTGGCCAGCAACTTATCTGT
GTCTGTCCGATTGTCTAGTGTCTATGACTGATTTTATGCGCCTGCGTCGGTACTAGTTAGCTAACTAGCT
CTGTATCTGGCGGACCCGTGGTGGAACTGACGAGTTCGGAACACCCGGCCGCAACCCTGGGAGACGTCCC
AGGGACTTCGGGGGCCGTTTTTGTGGCCCGACCTGAGTCCAAAAATCCCGATCGTTTTGGACTCTTTGGT
GCACCCCCCTAATAGGAGGGATATGTGGTTCTGGTAGGAGACGAGAACCTAAAACAGTTCCCGCCTCCGT
CTGAATTTTTGCTTTCGGTTTGGGACCGAAGCCGCGCCGCGCGTCTTGTCTGCTGCAGCATCGTTCTGTG
TTGTCTCTGTCTGACTGTGTTTCTGTATTTGTCTGAAAATTAGGGCCAGACTGTTACCACTCCCTTAAGT
TTGACCTTAGGTCACTGGAAAGATGTCGAGCGGATCGCTCACAACCAGTCGGTAGATGTCAAGAAGAGAC
GTTGGGTTACCTTCTGCTCTGCAGAATGGCCAACCTTTAACGTCGGATGGCCGCGAGACGGCACCTTTAA
CCGAGACCTCATCACCCAGGTTAAGATCAAGGTCTTTTCACCTGGCCCGCATGGACACCCAGACCAGGTC
CCCTACATCGTGACCTGGGAAGCCTTGGCTTTTGACCCCCCTCCCTGGGTCAAGCCCTTTGTACACCCTA
AGCCTCCGCCTCCTCTTCCTCCATCCGCCCCGTCTCTCCCCCTTGAACCTCCTCGTTCGACCCCGCCTCG
ATCCTCCCTTTATCCAGCCCTCACTCCTTCTCTAGGCGCCCCCATATGGCCATATGAGATCTTATATGGG
GCACCCCCGCCCCTTGTAAACTTCCCTGACCCTGACATGACAAGAGTTACTAACAGCCCCTCTCTCCAAG
CTCACTTACAGGCTCTCTACTTAGTCCAGCACGAAGTCTGGAGACCTCTGGCGGCAGCCTACCAAGAACA
ACTGGACCGACCGGTGGTACCTCACCCTTACCGAGTCGGCGACACAGTGTGGGTCCGCCGACACCAGACT
AAGAACCTAGAACCTCGCTGGAAAGGACCTTACACAGTCCTGCTGACCACCCCCACCGCCCTCAAAGTAG
ACGGCATCGCAGCTTGGATACACGCCGCCCACGTGAAGGCTGCCGACCCCGGGGGTGGACCATCCTCTAG
ACTGCCGGATCTAGCTAGTTAATTAAGGATCTCTAGTTAAGCTATCAACAAGTTTGTACAAAAAAGCAGG
CTCTTTAAAGGAACCAATTCAGTCGACTGGATCCACCATGGACTGCAGCCTCGTGCGGACGCTCGTGCAC
AGATACTGTGCAGGAGAAGAGAATTGGGTGGACAGCAGGACCATCTACGTGGGACACAGGGAGCCACCTC
CGGGCGCAGAGGCCTACATCCCACAGAGATACCCAGACAACAGGATCGTCTCGTCCAAGTACACATTTTG
GAACTTTATACCCAAGAATTTATTTGAACAATTCAGAAGAGTAGCCAACTTTTATTTCCTTATCATATTT
CTGGTGCAGTTGATTATTGATACACCCACAAGTCCAGTGACAAGCGGACTTCCACTCTTCTTTGTCATTA
CTGTGACGGCTATCAAACAGGGTTATGAAGACTGGCTTCGACATAAAGCAGACAATGCCATGAACCAGTG
TCCTGTTCATTTCATTCAGCACGGCAAGCTCGTTCGGAAACAAAGTCGAAAGCTGCGAGTTGGGGACATT
GTCATGGTTAAGGAGGACGAGACCTTTCCCTGCGACTTGATCTTCCTTTCCAGCAACCGGGGAGATGGGA
CGTGCCACGTCACCACCGCCAGCTTGGATGGACAATCCAGCCATAAAACGCATTACGCAGTCCAGGACAC
CAAAGGCTTCCACACAGAGGAGGATATCGGCGGACTTCACGCCACCATCGAGTGTGAGCAGCCCCAGCCC
GACCTCTACAAGTTCGTGGGTCGCATCAACGTTTACAGTGACCTGAATGACCCCGTGGTGAGGCCCTTAG
GATCGGAAAACCTGCTGCTTAGAGGAGCTACACTGAAGAACACTGAGAAAATCTTTGGTGTGGCTATTTA
CACGGGAATGGAAACCAAGATGGCATTAAATTATCAATCAAAATCTCAGAAGCGATCTGCCGTGGAAAAA
TCGATGAATGCGTTCCTCATTGTGTATCTCTGCATTCTGATCAGCAAAGCCCTGATAAACACTGTGCTGA
AATACGTGTGGCAGAGTGAGCCCTTTCGGGATGAGCCGTGGTATAATCAGAAAACGGAGTCGGAAAGGCA
GAGGAATCTGTTCCTCAAGGCATTCACGGACTTCCTGGCCTTCATGGTCCTCTTTAACTACATCATCCCT
GTGTCCATGTACGTCACGGTCGAGATGCAGAAGTTCCTCGGCTCTTACTTCATCACCTGGGACGAAGACA
TGTTTGACGAGGAGACTGGCGAGGGGCCTCTGGTGAACACGTCGGACCTCAATGAAGAGCTGGGACAGGT
GGAGTACATCTTCACAGACAAGACCGGCACCCTCACGGAAAACAACATGGAGTTCAAGGAGTGCTGCATC
GAAGGCCATGTCTACGTGCCCCACGTCATCTGCAACGGGCAGGTCCTCCCAGAGTCGTCAGGAATCGACA
TGATTGACTCGTCCCCCAGCGTCAACGGGAGGGAGCGCGAGGAGCTGTTTTTCCGGGCCCTCTGTCTCTG
CCACACCGTCCAGGTGAAAGACGATGACAGCGTAGACGGCCCCAGGAAATCGCCGGACGGGGGGAAATCC
TGTGTGTACATCTCATCCTCGCCCGACGAGGTGGCGCTGGTCGAAGGTGTCCAGAGACTTGGCTTTACCT
ACCTAAGGCTGAAGGACAATTACATGGAGATATTAAACAGGGAGAACCACATCGAAAGGTTTGAATTGCT
GGAAATTTTGAGTTTTGACTCAGTCAGAAGGAGAATGAGTGTAATTGTAAAATCTGCTACAGGAGAAATT
TATCTGTTTTGCAAAGGAGCAGATTCTTCGATATTCCCCCGAGTGATAGAAGGCAAAGTTGACCAGATCC
GAGCCAGAGTGGAGCGTAACGCAGTGGAGGGGCTCCGAACTTTGTGTGTTGCTTATAAAAGGCTGATCCA
AGAAGAATATGAAGGCATTTGTAAGCTGCTGCAGGCTGCCAAAGTGGCCCTTCAAGATCGAGAGAAAAAG
TTAGCAGAAGCCTATGAGCAAATAGAGAAAGATCTTACTCTGCTTGGTGCTACAGCTGTTGAGGACCGGC
TGCAGGAGAAAGCTGCAGACACCATCGAGGCCCTGCAGAAGGCCGGGATCAAAGTCTGGGTTCTCACGGG
AGACAAGATGGAGACGGCCGCGGCCACGTGCTACGCCTGCAAGCTCTTCCGCAGGAACACGCAGCTGCTG
GAGCTGACCACCAAGAGGATCGAGGAGCAGAGCCTGCACGACGTCCTGTTCGAGCTGAGCAAGACGGTCC
TGCGCCACAGCGGGAGCCTGACCAGAGACAACCTCTCCGGACTTTCAGCAGATATGCAGGACTACGGTTT
AATTATCGACGGAGCTGCACTGTCTCTGATAATGAAGCCTCGAGAAGACGGGAGTTCCGGCAACTACAGG
GAGCTCTTCCTGGAAATCTGCCGGAGCTGCAGCGCGGTGCTCTGCTGCCGCATGGCGCCCTTGCAGAAGG
CTCAGATTGTTAAATTAATCAAATTTTCAAAAGAGCACCCAATCACGTTAGCAATTGGCGATGGTGCAAA
TGATGTCAGCATGATTCTGGAAGCGCACGTGGGCATAGGTGTCATCGGCAAGGAAGGCCGCCAGGCTGCC
AGGAACAGCGACTATGCAATCCCAAAGTTTAAGCATTTGAAGAAGATGCTGCTTGTTCACGGGCATTTTT
ATTACATTAGGATCTCTGAGCTCGTGCAGTACTTCTTCTATAAGAACGTCTGCTTCATCTTCCCTCAGTT
TTTATACCAGTTCTTCTGTGGGTTTTCACAACAGACTTTGTACGACACCGCGTATCTGACCCTCTACAAC
ATCAGCTTCACCTCCCTCCCCATCCTCCTGTACAGCCTCATGGAGCAGCATGTTGGCATTGACGTGCTCA
AGAGAGACCCGACCCTGTACAGGGACGTCGCCAAGAATGCCCTGCTGCGCTGGCGCGTGTTCATCTACTG
GACGCTCCTGGGACTGTTTGACGCACTGGTGTTCTTCTTTGGTGCTTATTTCGTGTTTGAAAATACAACT
GTGACAAGCAACGGGCAGATATTTGGAAACTGGACGTTTGGAACGCTGGTATTCACCGTGATGGTGTTCA
CAGTTACACTAAAGCTTGCATTGGACACACACTACTGGACTTGGATCAACCATTTTGTCATCTGGGGGTC
GCTGCTGTTCTACGTTGTCTTTTCACTTCTCTGGGGAGGAGTGATCTGGCCGTTCCTCAACTACCAGAGG
ATGTACTACGTGTTCATCCAGATGCTGTCCAGCGGGCCCGCCTGGCTGGCCATCGTGCTGCTGGTGACCA
TCAGCCTCCTTCCCGACGTCCTCAAGAAAGTCCTGTGCCGGCAGCTGTGGCCAACAGCAACAGAGAGAGT
CCAGACTAAGAGCCAGTGCCTTTCTGTCGAGCAGTCAACCATCTTTATGCTTTCTCAGACTTCCAGCAGC
CTGAGTTTCGCGTCGAGATATCTAGACCCAGCTTTCTTGTACAAAGTGGTTGATCTAGAGGGCCCGCGGT
TCGAACTCGAGTATCCATACGATGTACCAGACTACGCAGAGATCCACTAGTTCAATTCCAGCTGAGCGCC
GGTCGCTACCATTACCAGTTGGTCTGGTGTCAAAAATAATAATAACCGGGCAGGCCATGTCTGCCCGTAT
TTCGCGTAAGGAAATCCATTATGTACTATTTAAACTCGAGCGGCCGCCAGCACAGTGGTCGACTGTGGAA
TGTGTGTCAGTTAGGGTGTGGAAAGTCCCCAGGCTCCCCAGCAGGCAGAAGTATGCAAAGCATGCATCTC
AATTAGTCAGCAACCAGGTGTGGAAAGTCCCCAGGCTCCCCAGCAGGCAGAAGTATGCAAAGCATGCATC
TCAATTAGTCAGCAACCATAGTCCCGCCCCTAACTCCGCCCATCCCGCCCCTAACTCCGCCCAGTTCCGC
CCATTCTCCGCCCCATGGCTGACTAATTTTTTTTATTTATGCAGAGGCCGAGGCCGCCTCGGCCTCTGAG
CTATTCCAGAAGTAGTGAGGAGGCTTTTTTGGAGGCCTAGGCTTTTGCAAAAAGCTTCACGCTGCCGCAA
GCACTCAGGGCGCAAGGGCTGCTAAAGGAAGCGGAACACGTAGAAAGCCAGTCCGCAGAAACGGTGCTGA
CCCCGGATGAATGTCAGCTACTGGGCTATCTGGACAAGGGAAAACGCAAGCGCAAAGAGAAAGCAGGTAG
CTTGCAGTGGGCTTACATGGCGATAGCTAGACTGGGCGGTTTTATGGACAGCAAGCGAACCGGAATTGCC
AGCTGGGGCGCCCTCTGGTAAGGTTGGGAAGCCCTGCAAAGTAAACTGGATGGCTTTCTTGCCGCCAAGG
ATCTGATGGCGCAGGGGATCAAGATCTGATCAAGAGACAGGATGAGGATCGTTTCGCATGATTGAACAAG
ATGGATTGCACGCAGGTTCTCCGGCCGCTTGGGTGGAGAGGCTATTCGGCTATGACTGGGCACAACAGAC
AATCGGCTGCTCTGATGCCGCCGTGTTCCGGCTGTCAGCGCAGGGGCGCCCGGTTCTTTTTGTCAAGACC
GACCTGTCCGGTGCCCTGAATGAACTGCAGGACGAGGCAGCGCGGCTATCGTGGCTGGCCACGACGGGCG
TTCCTTGCGCAGCTGTGCTCGACGTTGTCACTGAAGCGGGAAGGGACTGGCTGCTATTGGGCGAAGTGCC
GGGGCAGGATCTCCTGTCATCTCACCTTGCTCCTGCCGAGAAAGTATCCATCATGGCTGATGCAATGCGG
CGGCTGCATACGCTTGATCCGGCTACCTGCCCATTCGACCACCAAGCGAAACATCGCATCGAGCGAGCAC
GTACTCGGATGGAAGCCGGTCTTGTCGATCAGGATGATCTGGACGAAGAGCATCAGGGGCTCGCGCCAGC
CGAACTGTTCGCCAGGCTCAAGGCGCGCATGCCCGACGGCGAGGATCTCGTCGTGACCCATGGCGATGCC
TGCTTGCCGAATATCATGGTGGAAAATGGCCGCTTTTCTGGATTCATCGACTGTGGCCGGCTGGGTGTGG
CGGACCGCTATCAGGACATAGCGTTGGCTACCCGTGATATTGCTGAAGAGCTTGGCGGCGAATGGGCTGA
CCGCTTCCTCGTGCTTTACGGTATCGCCGCTCCCGATTCGCAGCGCATCGCCTTCTATCGCCTTCTTGAC
GAGTTCTTCTGAGCGGGACTCTGGGGTTCGCATCGTCGACGATAAAATAAAAGATTTTATTTAGTCTCCA
GAAAAAGGGGGGAATGAAAGACCCCACCTGTAGGTTTGGCAAGCTAGCTTAAGTAACGCCATTTTGCAAG
GCATGGAAAAATACATAACTGAGAATAGAGAAGTTCAGATCAAGGTCAGGAACAGATGGAACAGCTGAAT
ATGGGCCAAACAGGATATCTGTGGTAAGCAGTTCCTGCCCCGGCTCAGGGCCAAGAACAGATGGAACAGC
TGAATATGGGCCAAACAGGATATCTGTGGTAAGCAGTTCCTGCCCCGGCTCAGGGCCAAGAACAGATGGT
CCCCAGATGCGGTCCAGCCCTCAGCAGTTTCTAGAGAACCATCAGATGTTTCCAGGGTGCCCCAAGGACC
TGAAATGACCCTGTGCCTTATTTGAACTAACCAATCAGTTCGCTTCTCGCTTCTGTTCGCGCGCTTCTGC
TCCCCGAGCTCAATAAAAGAGCCCACAACCCCTCACTCGGGGCGCCAGTCCTCCGATTGACTGAGTCGCC
CGGGTACCCGTGTATCCAATAAACCCTCTTGCAGTTGCATCCGACTTGTGGTCTCGCTGTTCCTTGGGAG
GGTCTCCTCTGAGTGATTGACTACCCGTCAGCGGGGGTCTTTCACATGCAGCATGTATCAAAATTAATTT
GGTTTTTTTTCTTAAGTATTTACATTAAATGGCCATAGTTGCATTAATGAATCGGCCAACGCGCGGGGAG
AGGCGGTTTGCGTATTGGGCGCTCTTCCGCTTCCTCGCTCACTGACTCGCTGCGCTCGGTCGTTCGGCTG
CGGCGAGCGGTATCAGCTCACTCAAAGGCGGTAATACGGTTATCCACAGAATCAGGGGATAACGCAGGAA
AGAACATGTGAGCAAAAGGCCAGCAAAAGGCCAGGAACCGTAAAAAGGCCGCGTTGCTGGCGTTTTTCCA
TAGGCTCCGCCCCCCTGACGAGCATCACAAAAATCGACGCTCAAGTCAGAGGTGGCGAAACCCGACAGGA
CTATAAAGATACCAGGCGTTTCCCCCTGGAAGCTCCCTCGTGCGCTCTCCTGTTCCGACCCTGCCGCTTA
CCGGATACCTGTCCGCCTTTCTCCCTTCGGGAAGCGTGGCGCTTTCTCATAGCTCACGCTGTAGGTATCT
CAGTTCGGTGTAGGTCGTTCGCTCCAAGCTGGGCTGTGTGCACGAACCCCCCGTTCAGCCCGACCGCTGC
GCCTTATCCGGTAACTATCGTCTTGAGTCCAACCCGGTAAGACACGACTTATCGCCACTGGCAGCAGCCA
CTGGTAACAGGATTAGCAGAGCGAGGTATGTAGGCGGTGCTACAGAGTTCTTGAAGTGGTGGCCTAACTA
CGGCTACACTAGAAGAACAGTATTTGGTATCTGCGCTCTGCTGAAGCCAGTTACCTTCGGAAAAAGAGTT
GGTAGCTCTTGATCCGGCAAACAAACCACCGCTGGTAGCGGTGGTTTTTTTGTTTGCAAGCAGCAGATTA
CGCGCAGAAAAAAAGGATCTCAAGAAGATCCTTTGATCTTTTCTACGGGGTCTGACGCTCAGTGGAACGA
AAACTCACGTTAAGGGATTTTGGTCATGAGATTATCAAAAAGGATCTTCACCTAGATCCTTTTGCGGCCG
GCCGCAAATCAATCTAAAGTATATATGAGTAAACTTGGTCTGACAGTTACCAATGCTTAATCAGTGAGGC
ACCTATCTCAGCGATCTGTCTATTTCGTTCATCCATAGTTGCCTGACTCCCCGTCGTGTAGATAACTACG
ATACGGGAGGGCTTACCATCTGGCCCCAGTGCTGCAATGATACCGCGAGACCCACGCTCACCGGCTCCAG
ATTTATCAGCAATAAACCAGCCAGCCGGAAGGGCCGAGCGCAGAAGTGGTCCTGCAACTTTATCCGCCTC
CATCCAGTCTATTAATTGTTGCCGGGAAGCTAGAGTAAGTAGTTCGCCAGTTAATAGTTTGCGCAACGTT
GTTGCCATTGCTACAGGCATCGTGGTGTCACGCTCGTCGTTTGGTATGGCTTCATTCAGCTCCGGTTCCC
AACGATCAAGGCGAGTTACATGATCCCCCATGTTGTGCAAAAAAGCGGTTAGCTCCTTCGGTCCTCCGAT
CGTTGTCAGAAGTAAGTTGGCCGCAGTGTTATCACTCATGGTTATGGCAGCACTGCATAATTCTCTTACT
GTCATGCCATCCGTAAGATGCTTTTCTGTGACTGGTGAGTACTCAACCAAGTCATTCTGAGAATAGTGTA
TGCGGCGACCGAGTTGCTCTTGCCCGGCGTCAATACGGGATAATACCGCGCCACATAGCAGAACTTTAAA
AGTGCTCATCATTGGAAAACGTTCTTCGGGGCGAAAACTCTCAAGGATCTTACCGCTGTTGAGATCCAGT
TCGATGTAACCCACTCGTGCACCCAACTGATCTTCAGCATCTTTTACTTTCACCAGCGTTTCTGGGTGAG
CAAAAACAGGAAGGCAAAATGCCGCAAAAAAGGGAATAAGGGCGACACGGAAATGTTGAATACTCATACT
CTTCCTTTTTCAATATTATTGAAGCATTTATCAGGGTTATTGTCTCATGAGCGGATACATATTTGAATGT
ATTTAGAAAAATAAACAAATAGGGGTTCCGCGCACATTTC
